>Addgene plasmid #231014 | CVS-N2c-RVdG-MCP:oScarlet-KASH_NoMBS | addgene full sequence | sequence record 459802 | Addgene NGS Result
TTTGCAAAAAGCGATCTCATGCTGGAGTTCTTCGCCCACCCCAACTTGTTTATTGCAGCTTATAATGGTT
ACAAATAAAGCAATAGCATCACAAATTTCACAAATAAAGCATTTTTTTCACTGCATTCTAGTTGTGGTTT
GTCCAAACTCATCAATGTATCTTATCATGTCTGTATACCGTCGACCTCTAGCTAGAGCTTGGCGTAATCA
TGGTCATAGCTGTTTCCTGTGTGAAATTGTTATCCGCTCACAATTCCACACAACATACGAGCCGGAAGCA
TAAAGTGTAAAGCCTGGGGTGCCTAATGAGTGAGCTAACTCACATTAATTGCGTTGCGCTCACTGCCCGC
TTTCCAGTCGGGAAACCTGTCGTGCCAGCTGCATTAATGAATCGGCCAACGCGCGGGGAGAGGCGGTTTG
CGTATTGGGCGCTCTTCCGCTTCCTCGCTCACTGACTCGCTGCGCTCGGTCGTTCGGCTGCGGCGAGCGG
TATCAGCTCACTCAAAGGCGGTAATACGGTTATCCACAGAATCAGGGGATAACGCAGGAAAGAACATGTG
AGCAAAAGGCCAGCAAAAGGCCAGGAACCGTAAAAAGGCCGCGTTGCTGGCGTTTTTCCATAGGCTCCGC
CCCCCTGACGAGCATCACAAAAATCGACGCTCAAGTCAGAGGTGGCGAAACCCGACAGGACTATAAAGAT
ACCAGGCGTTTCCCCCTGGAAGCTCCCTCGTGCGCTCTCCTGTTCCGACCCTGCCGCTTACCGGATACCT
GTCCGCCTTTCTCCCTTCGGGAAGCGTGGCGCTTTCTCATAGCTCACGCTGTAGGTATCTCAGTTCGGTG
TAGGTCGTTCGCTCCAAGCTGGGCTGTGTGCACGAACCCCCCGTTCAGCCCGACCGCTGCGCCTTATCCG
GTAACTATCGTCTTGAGTCCAACCCGGTAAGACACGACTTATCGCCACTGGCAGCAGCCACTGGTAACAG
GATTAGCAGAGCGAGGTATGTAGGCGGTGCTACAGAGTTCTTGAAGTGGTGGCCTAACTACGGCTACACT
AGAAGAACAGTATTTGGTATCTGCGCTCTGCTGAAGCCAGTTACCTTCGGAAAAAGAGTTGGTAGCTCTT
GATCCGGCAAACAAACCACCGCTGGTAGCGGTGGTTTTTTTGTTTGCAAGCAGCAGATTACGCGCAGAAA
AAAAGGATCTCAAGAAGATCCTTTGATCTTTTCTACGGGGTCTGACGCTCAGTGGAACGAAAACTCACGT
TAAGGGATTTTGGTCATGAGATTATCAAAAAGGATCTTCACCTAGATCCTTTTAAATTAAAAATGAAGTT
TTAAATCAATCTAAAGTATATATGAGTAAACTTGGTCTGACAGTTACCAATGCTTAATCAGTGAGGCACC
TATCTCAGCGATCTGTCTATTTCGTTCATCCATAGTTGCCTGACTCCCCGTCGTGTAGATAACTACGATA
CGGGAGGGCTTACCATCTGGCCCCAGTGCTGCAATGATACCGCGAGACCCACGCTCACCGGCTCCAGATT
TATCAGCAATAAACCAGCCAGCCGGAAGGGCCGAGCGCAGAAGTGGTCCTGCAACTTTATCCGCCTCCAT
CCAGTCTATTAATTGTTGCCGGGAAGCTAGAGTAAGTAGTTCGCCAGTTAATAGTTTGCGCAACGTTGTT
GCCATTGCTACAGGCATCGTGGTGTCACGCTCGTCGTTTGGTATGGCTTCATTCAGCTCCGGTTCCCAAC
GATCAAGGCGAGTTACATGATCCCCCATGTTGTGCAAAAAAGCGGTTAGCTCCTTCGGTCCTCCGATCGT
TGTCAGAAGTAAGTTGGCCGCAGTGTTATCACTCATGGTTATGGCAGCACTGCATAATTCTCTTACTGTC
ATGCCATCCGTAAGATGCTTTTCTGTGACTGGTGAGTACTCAACCAAGTCATTCTGAGAATAGTGTATGC
GGCGACCGAGTTGCTCTTGCCCGGCGTCAATACGGGATAATACCGCGCCACATAGCAGAACTTTAAAAGT
GCTCATCATTGGAAAACGTTCTTCGGGGCGAAAACTCTCAAGGATCTTACCGCTGTTGAGATCCAGTTCG
ATGTAACCCACTCGTGCACCCAACTGATCTTCAGCATCTTTTACTTTCACCAGCGTTTCTGGGTGAGCAA
AAACAGGAAGGCAAAATGCCGCAAAAAAGGGAATAAGGGCGACACGGAAATGTTGAATACTCATACTCTT
CCTTTTTCAATATTATTGAAGCATTTATCAGGGTTATTGTCTCATGAGCGGATACATATTTGAATGTATT
TAGAAAAATAAACAAATAGGGGTTCCGCGCACATTTCCCCGAAAAGTGCCACCTGACGTCGACGGATCGG
GAGATCTCCCGATCCCCTATGGTGCACTCTCAGTACAATCTGCTCTGATGCCGCATAGTTAAGCCAGTAT
CTGCTCCCTGCTTGTGTGTTGGAGGTCGCTGAGTAGTGCGCGAGCAAAATTTAAGCTACAACAAGGCAAG
GCTTGACCGACAATTGCATGAAGAATCTGCTTAGGGTTAGGCGTTTTGCGCTGCTTCGCGATGTACGGGC
CAGATATACGCGTTGACATTGATTATTGACTAGTTATTAATAGTAATCAATTACGGGGTCATTAGTTCAT
AGCCCATATATGGAGTTCCGCGTTACATAACTTACGGTAAATGGCCCGCCTGGCTGACCGCCCAACGACC
CCCGCCCATTGACGTCAATAATGACGTATGTTCCCATAGTAACGCCAATAGGGACTTTCCATTGACGTCA
ATGGGTGGAGTATTTACGGTAAACTGCCCACTTGGCAGTACATCAAGTGTATCATATGCCAAGTACGCCC
CCTATTGACGTCAATGACGGTAAATGGCCCGCCTGGCATTATGCCCAGTACATGACCTTATGGGACTTTC
CTACTTGGCAGTACATCTACGTATTAGTCATCGCTATTACCATGGTGATGCGGTTTTGGCAGTACATCAA
TGGGCGTGGATAGCGGTTTGACTCACGGGGATTTCCAAGTCTCCACCCCATTGACGTCAATGGGAGTTTG
TTTTGGCACCAAAATCAACGGGACTTTCCAAAATGTCGTAACAACTCCGCCCCATTGACGCAAATGGGCG
GTAGGCGTGTACGGTGGGAGGTCTATATAAGCAGAGCTCTCTGGCTAACTAGAGAACCCACTGCTTACTG
GCTTATCGAAATTAATACGACTCACTATAGGGATAATAGACCCAAGCTGGCTAGATTAAGCGTCTGATGA
GTCCGTGAGGACGAAACCCGGCGTACCGGGTCACGCTTAACAACAAAACCAGAGAAGAAAAAGACAGCGT
CAATTGCAAAGCAAAAATGTAACACCCCTACAATGGATGCCGACAAGATTGTGTTCAAAGTCAATAATCA
GGTGGTCTCTTTGAAGCCTGAGATTATCGTGGATCAATATGAGTACAAGTACCCTGCCATCAAGGATTTG
AAAAAGCCTTGTATCACCCTAGGGAAAGCCCCCGACTTGAACAAAGCATACAAATCAGTTTTATCAGGCA
TGAATGCCGCCAAACTTGATCCGGATGATGTATGCTCCTACTTGGCAGCAGCAATGCAGTTCTTTGAGGG
GACATGTCCGGAAGACTGGACCAGCTATGGAATCCTGATTGCACGAAAAGGAGATAGGATCACCCCAAAC
TCTCTAGTGGAGATAAAGCGTACTGATGTAGAAGGGAATTGGGCTCTGACAGGAGGCATGGAATTGACAA
GGGACCCCACTGTCTCTGAACATGCATCTTTAGTCGGTCTTCTCCTGAGTCTGTACAGGTTGAGCAAAAT
ATCAGGACAGAACACTGGTAACTATAAGACAAACATTGCAGATAGGATAGAGCAGATTTTCGAGACAGCA
CCTTTTGTTAAGATCGTGGAACACCATACCCTAATGACAACTCACAAGATGTGTGCTAATTGGAGTACTA
TACCGAACTTCAGATTTTTGGCCGGAACCTACGACATGTTTTTCTCACGGATTGAGCATCTATATTCGGC
AATCAGAGTGGGCACAGTCGTCACCGCTTATGAAGACTGCTCAGGACTGGTATCGTTTACAGGGTTCATA
AAGCAGATCAATCTCACCGCAAGGGAAGCAATACTATATTTCTTCCACAAGAACTTTGAGGAAGAGATAA
GAAGAATGTTCGAGCCAGGGCAAGAGACAGCTGTTCCTCACTCTTATTTCATCCACTTCCGTTCACTAGG
CTTGAGTGGGAAGTCTCCTTATTCATCGAATGCTGTCGGTCATGTGTTCAATCTCATTCACTTTGTTGGA
TGCTACATGGGTCAAGTCAGATCTCTAAATGCGACGGTTATTGCTGCATGTGCCCCTCATGAGATGTCTG
TTCTAGGGGGCTATTTGGGAGAGGAATTCTTCGGAAAAGGGACATTTGAAAGAAGGTTCTTCAGAGACGA
GAAAGAACTTCAAGAATATGAGGCGGCTGAACTAACAAAGTCCGACGTGGCACTGGCAGATGACGGAACC
GTCAACTCTGATGACGAGGACTATTTCTCTGGTGAAACCAGAAGTCCAGAAGCTGTCTATACTCGAATCA
TGATGAATGGAGGTCGACTGAAGAGATCTCATATACGGAGATATGTCTCAGTCAGTTCCAATCATCAAGC
CCGTCCAAACTCATTCGCCGAATTTTTAAACAAGACGTATTCGAATGACTCATAAGGAGTTGATTGACAG
GGTGCCAGAAATCTATAGATTGTATATATCCATCATGAAAAAAACTAACACTCCTCCTTTCAAACCATCC
CAAATATGAGCAAGATCTTTGTTAATCCGAGTGCAATCAGAGCCGGTCTGGCCGATCTTGAGATGGCCGA
AGAGACTGTTGATCTGATCAACAGAAACATAGAAGACAATCAGGCTCATCTCCAGGGAGAACCCATAGAA
GTGGACAACCTCCCTGAGGACATGAAGCGACTTCACCTGGACGATGAAAAATCGTCCAACCTTGGTGAGA
TGGTTAGGGTGGGAGAAGGCAAGTATCGAGAGGACTTTCAGATGGATGAGGGAGAGGACCCCAACCTCCT
GTTCCAATCGTACCTGGATAATGTTGGAGTCCAAATAGTCAGACAAATGAGGTCAGGAGAGAGATTCCTC
AAGATATGGTCACAGACCGTAGAGGAAATTGTATCCTATGTCACGGTCAACTTTCCTAACCCTCCAAGAA
GGTCTTCGGAGGATAAATCAACCCAGACTACTGGCAGAGAGCTCAAGAAGGAGACAACGTCTGCTTTCTC
TCAGAGAGAAAGCCAACCTTCGAAAGCTAGGATGGTGGCTCAAGTTGCCCCTGGTCCTCCAGCCCTTGAA
TGGTCAGCCACCAATGAAGAAGATGATCTATCAGTAGAGGCTGAGATCGCTCATCAGATTGCTGAAAGCT
TTTCCAAGAAGTACAAGTTTCCCTCCCGATCTTCAGGAATATTCTTGTATAATTTTGAGCAACTGAAGAT
GAACCTTGATGACATAGTTAAAGAGGCAAAAAATGTACCGGGCGTGACCCGTCTGGCCCATGATGGATCC
AAAATCCCCCTGAGATGCGTACTGGGATGGGTCGCTTTGGCTAATTCCAAAAAATTCCAATTACTAGTCG
AGGCTGACAAGCTAAGCAAAATCATGCAAGATGATTTGAATCGCTATACATCCTGCTAACCGAGTTTTCG
AACTCAGTCCCTCCAGATAATGAAAACTGAGATGTTATGGAGTAGACATGAAAAAAACAGGCAACACCAC
TGATAAAATGAACGTTCTACGCAAGATAGTGAAAAAATGTAGGGATGAGGACACTCAAAAGCCCTCTCCT
GTGTCAGCCCCTCCGTATGACGATGACCTGTGGCTTCCACCTCCTGAATATGTCCCGCTGAAAGAACTCA
CAAGCAAGAAGAACATGAGGAACTTTTGTGTCAACGGGGAGGTTAAAGCGTGTAGCCCAAATGGTTACTC
ATTCAGGATTTTGCGGCACATTCTGAGATCATTCAACGAGATATACTCTGGGAATCATAGGATGATTGGG
TTAGTCAAAATTGTTGTTGGACTAGCTTTATCAGGAGCTCCAGTACCTGAGGGCATGAACTGGGTATACA
AATTGAGGAGAACCCTTATATTCCAGTGGGCTGATTCCAGGGGCCCTCTTGAAGGGGAGGAGTTAGATTA
CTCTCAAGAGATCACTTGGGATGATGATACTGAATTCGTCGGATTGCAAATAAGAGTGAGCGCAAGACAA
TGTCATATTCAAGGCAGGATCTGGTGTATCAACACGAACTCGAGGGCATGTCAACTATGGTCTGACATGT
CTCTTCAGACACAAAGGTCTGAAGAGGACAAAGACTCTTCTCTGCTTCTAGAATAATCAGATTATATCCT
GCAAGTGTATCACTTGTTTACCTCTGGAGGAGAGAGCATACAGGCTTGACTCCGATCCTTGGGAGCAATA
GAACAAAAAAACACACGTTATGGTGCCGTTAAATCGCTGCATTTTATCAAAGTCAAGTTGATAACCTTTA
CATTTTGAGCCTCTTGGATGTGAAAAAAACTATTAACATCCCTCAAAAGACCCCGGGAAAGCCACCATGG
CTTCTAACTTTACTCAGTTCGTTCTCGTCGACAATGGCGGAACTGGCGACGTGACTGTCGCCCCAAGCAA
CTTCGCTAACGGGATCGCTGAATGGATCAGCTCTAACTCGCGTTCACAGGCTTACAAAGTAACCTGTAGC
GTTCGTCAGAGCTCTGCGCAGAATCGCAAATACACCATCAAAGTCGAGGTGCCTAAAGGCGCCTGGCGTT
CGTACTTAAATATGGAACTAACCATTCCAATTTTCGCCACGAATTCCGACTGCGAGCTTATTGTTAAGGC
AATGCAAGGTCTCCTAAAAGATGGAAACCCGATTCCCTCAGCAATCGCAGCAAACTCCGGCATCTACGGA
GGATCGGGCGGAATGGTGAGCAAGGGCGAAGCCGTTATTAAGGAATTTATGCGTTTTAAAGTTCATATGG
AAGGTTCTATGAATGGGCATGAATTTGAAATTGAAGGGGAAGGAGAAGGTCGGCCATATGAAGGAACACA
AACGGCTAAACTCAAAGTCACTAAAGGCGGACCATTGCCGTTTTCTTGGGATATCTTGAGCCCACAATTT
ATGTATGGTAGTCGCGCATTTACGAAACATCCAGCAGATATACCTGATTATTACAAACAATCATTTCCTG
AAGGATTTAAATGGGATCGGGTTATGAATTTTGAAGATGGTGGTGCAGTTACGGTAACACAAGATACTTC
ACTTGAAGATGGTACACTTATTTATAAAGTCAAACTCCGGGGTACAAATTTTCCCCCAGATGGACCTGTC
ATGCAAAAGAAAACTATGGGTTGGGAAGCCTCAACTGAAAGACTTTATCCTGAAGATGGTGTCCTCAAAG
GGGATATCAAAATGGCTTTGAGATTAAAAGATGGTGGCCGGTATCTTGCCGATTTTAAAACTACCTATAA
AGCCAAGAAACCAGTCCAAATGCCAGGTGCATATAATGTTGACCGGAAATTAGATATTACATCCCACAAT
GAAGATTACACAGTTGTAGAGCAATATGAGCGGAGCGAAGGTAGACATTCTACTGGCGGAATGGATGAAC
TGTACAAGTCCGGTTTGAGGTCAAGAGAAGAAGAGGAGGAGACTGACTCCCGAATGCCGCACTTGGACTC
ACCAGGGAGTAGTCAGCCTAGACGCAGTTTTCTGAGCCGCGTGATAAGAGCCGCCCTGCCCCTTCAGTTG
CTGCTTCTCCTGCTTCTCTTGCTCGCGTGTCTGCTCCCCGCATCTGAAGATGATTACTCCTGTACCCAGG
CTAACAACTTCGCACGATCATTTTATCCTATGTTGAGATATACCAACGGACCCCCTCCTACATAAGCGGT
AGCTTTTCAGTCGAGAAAAAAACTGTAGACCAAAAGAACAACTAGCAACACTTCTCATCCAGAGACCCAT
ATCAAGATGCTAGATCCGGGAGAGGTTTATGATGACCCTATTGATCCAATTGAGTCAGAGGCTGAACCCA
GAGGAACCCCCACTGTCCCCAACATCTTGAGGAACTCCGACTACAATCTCAATTCTCCTTTGATAGAGGA
TCCTGCCAAACTAATGTTAGAATGGTTGAAGACAGGGAACAGACCTTATCGGATGACTTTGACAGACAAT
TGCTCCAGGTCTTACAAAGTTTTGAAAGATTATTTCAAGAAAGTAGATTTGGGTTCTCTCAAAGTGGGCG
GAACTGCTGCACAGTCAATGGTTTCTCTCTGGTTGTGTGGTGCCCACTCTGAATCAAACAGGAGCCGGAG
ATGTATAACCGACTTGGCCCATTTCTATTCCAAGTCATCCCCCATAGAGAAGCTATTGAATTGTACGCTA
GGAAACAGAGGCCTGAGAATCCCACCAGAGGGGGTGTTAAATTGCCTCGAGAGGGTCAATTATGACAAGG
CATTTGGGAGGTATCTGGCCAACACGTATTCCTCTTACTTGTTTTTCCATGTAATCACCTTATACATGAA
TGCCTTAGACTGGGAAGAGGAAAAGACCATCCTGGCATTATGGAAAGATATAACCTCAGTGGATACCGAG
AAGGACTTGGTCAAATTCAAAGATCAAATATGGGGACTGTTGATTGTGACAAAGGACTTTGTTTACTCTC
AGAGTTCAAACTGTCTTTTTGACAGAAACTACACACTGATGCTAAAGGATCTTTTCTTGTCTCGATTCAA
CTCCTTAATGATTCTGCTTTCTCCCCCTGAGCCCCGATACTCAGATGACTTAATATCTCAGCTGTGCCAG
CTATACATCGCTGGGGATCAAGTCTTGTCCATGTGTGGGAACTCCGGCTATGAAGTCATCAAAATATTGG
AGCCATATGTCGTGAACAGTTTGGTCCAGAGGGCAGAGAAGTTTAGGCCTCTCATCCACCCCTTGGGAGA
CTTTCCTATGTTCATAAAAGACAAGGTGAATCAACTTGAAGGGACTTTTGGTCCCAGTGCAAAGAGGTTT
TTTAGGGTTTTAGATCAATTCGACAACATACATGACTTAGTATTTGTGTATGGCTGTTACAGACATTGGG
GGCACCCCTATATAGATTATCGGAAGGGTCTGTCGAAACTATATGATCAAGTTCACATTAAGAAAGTAAT
AGATAAGTCCTACCAGGAGTGTTTAGCAAGTGACTTGGCCAGAAGGATCCTCAGATGGGGATTTGACAAG
TACTCCAAATGGTATCTAGATTCGAGATTCCTTGCCCGAGACCACCCCTTGACTCCTTATGTCAAGACCC
AAACATGGCCACCCAAACATATAGTAGACTTGGTGGGGGACACATGGCATAAGCTCCCGATCACGCAGAT
CTTTGAAATTCCTGAATCAATGGACCCGTCAGAGATACTGGATGACAAATCACATTCTTTCACCAGAACA
AGGTTAGCTTCTTGGCTGTCAGAGAACCGAGGGGGGCCTGTTCCTAGCGAGAAGGTCATTATCACGGCCC
TGTCTAAGCCACCTGTCAATCCCCGAGAGTTTTTGAAATCTATAGACCTCGGAGGATTGCCAGATGAGGA
TTTGATAATTGGCCTCAAACCAAAGGAACGGGAGTTGAAGATCGAGGGCCGATTCTTTGCTCTAATGTCA
TGGAATCTAAGATTATATTTTGTCATCACCGAAAAGCTCTTGGCCAACTACATTTTGCCACTTTTTGACG
CACTGACTATGACAGACAACCTGAACAAGGTGTTCAAAAAGTTGATCGACAGGGTCACCGGGCAAGGGCT
TTTGGACTATTCTAGGGTCACATACGCATTTCACCTGGACTATGAGAAATGGAACAATCATCAAAGATTG
GAGTCAACAGAGGATGTATTCTCTGTCCTAGATCAGGTGTTTGGATTGAAGAGGGTGTTTTCTAGAACAC
ACGAGTTTTTTCAGAAGTCCTGGATCTATTATTCAGACAGATCAGACCTCATTGGGTTATGGGAGGACCA
AATATATTGCTTGGATATGTCTAACGGCCCAACCTGCTGGAATGGCCAAGATGGCGGGCTAGAGGGCTTG
CGGCAGAAGGGCTGGAGTCTAGTCAGTTTATTAATGATAGATAGAGAATCTCAAACCAGGAACACAAGAA
CCAAGATACTAGCTCAAGGAGACAACCAGGTTCTGTGTCCTACATACATGTTGTCACCGGGATTGTCTCA
AGAGGGGCTTCTCTATGAGTTAGAGAGCATATCAAGGAATGCACTCTCAATATACCGAGCTATCGAGGAA
GGAGCATCTAAGCTGGGGCTGATCATCAAGAAGGAAGAGACCATGTGTAGTTATGACTTTCTCATATATG
GGAAGACCCCCTTATTTCGAGGCAACATATTGGTGCCTGAATCCAAAAGATGGGCCCGAGTCTCTTGCAT
CTCTAACGACCAAATAGTCAACCTCGCCAATATAATGTCGACAGTATCCACCAATGCGCTGACAGTGGCA
CAACACTCTCAATCTCTGATCAAACCTATGAGGGATTTTCTGCTCATGTCAGTACAGGCAGTTTTCCACT
ACCTGTTGTTTAGCCCAATCCTAAAAGGCAGAGTTTATAAGATTCTGAGTGCTGAAGGGGAGAGCTTTCT
CCTAGCCATGTCGCGGATAATCTACCTAGATCCTTCTTTGGGAGGGGTGTCTGGAATGTCTCTCGGGAGG
TTCCATATACGTCAGTTCTCAGACCCTGTCTCTGAAGGGTTGTCATTCTGGAGAGAGATCTGGTTAGGCT
CTCATGAGTCCTGGATTCACGCGTTGTGTCAGGAGGCCGGGAACCCCGATCTTGGAGAGAGAACACTCGA
GAGCTTCACTCGCCTTTTAGAAGATCCTACTACCTTAAATATCAAAGGAGGGGCCAGCCCTACCATTCTA
CTCAAGGATGCTATCAGAAAGGCTCTGTACGACGAGGTGGACAAGGTGGAAAATTCAGAGTTTCGAGAGG
CAATCCTGCTGTCCAAGACCCATAGAGATAACTTTATACTCTTTTTAAAATCTGTTGAGCCTCTGTTCCC
TCGATTTCTCAGTGAGCTCTTCAGTTCGTCTTTCTTGGGAATACCGGAGTCAATCATTGGACTGATACAA
AACTCCCGGACAATAAGAAGGCAGTTTAGAAAGAGTCTCTCAAGAACTTTAGAAGAGTCCTTCTACAACT
CAGAGATCCACGGGATTAATCGGATAACCCAGACACCTCAAAGGGTCGGAAGGGTGTGGCCTTGCTCTTC
AGAGAGGGCAGATCTACTTAGGGAGATCTCTTGGGGGAGGAAAGTGGTAGGCACGACAGTTCCTCACCCT
TCCGAGATGTTGGAGTTGTTTCCCAAATCCTCCATTTCCTGCACTTGTGGAGCAACAGGGGGAGGCAATC
CTAGAGTCTCTGTATCAGTACTCCCGTCCTTCGATCAGTCATTTTTCTCACGGGGCCCCCTAAAGGGATA
CTTGGGCTCGTCCACCTCCATGTCAACCCAGCTATTCCATGCATGGGAAAAAGTCACTAATGTTCATGTG
GTGAAAAGGGCTCTATCGTTAAAAGAATCTATAAACTGGTTCATCAATAGGAATTCCAATTTGGCTCAAA
CTCTAATTGGAAACATCATGTCTCTGACAGGCCCTGATTTCCCTCTAGAAGAGGCCCCTGTTTTCAAACG
GACAGGGTCAGCCTTGCATAGGTTCAAGTCTGCCAGATACAGCGAAGGAGGGTATTCTTCTGTTTGCCCT
AACCTTCTCTCCCATATCTCTGTTAGTACAGACACTATGTCTGATTTGACCCAAAACGGGAAGAACTATG
ATTTCATGTTTCAGCCATTGATGCTTTATGCGCAAACATGGACATCGGAACTGGTACAGAGGGATACAAG
ACTTAGAGACTCCACGTTTCACTGGCACCTTCGGTGCAACAGATGTGTGAGGCCCATTGATGATATAACA
CTGGAAACTTCTCAGATCTTCGAGTTCCCGGATGTGTCAAAAAGGATATCCAGGATGGTTTCTGGAGCTG
TCCCTCAATTTCAGAAGCTTCCTGATATCCGTCTAAGACCAGGTGATTTTGAATCCCTAAGTGGTAGAGA
AAAGTCTCGCCATATAGGGTCAGCTCAGGGGCTCTTATACTCAATCTTAGTAGCAATTCACGACTCAGGA
TACAATGATGGGACCATCTTCCCTGTCAACATATACGGCAAAGTTTCCCCCAGAGACTATTTGAGAGGGC
TTGCAAGAGGGATCTTGATAGGGTCCTCGATTTGCTTCTTGACACGAATGACAAATATTAACATTAACAG
ACCTCTTGAATTGATCTCAGGGGTAATTTCCTATATTCTCCTGAGGCTGGATAATCATCCCTCTCTGTAT
ATAATGCTTAGAGAACCGTCTCTTAGAGGAGAAATATTCTCTATCCCTCAGAAAATCCCCGCCGCTTACC
CAACCACTATGAGAGAAGGCAACAGATCGATTTTGTGTTACCTCCAACACGTGCTACGCTATGAGCGAGA
GGCAATCACGGCGTCCCCGGAGAATGACTGGCTGTGGATCTTCTCAGACTTCAGAAGTGTGAAAATGACG
TACTTGACCCTCATTACCTACCAGTCTCACCTCCTACTCCAGAGGGTTGAGAGAAACTTGTCTAAGAGTA
TGAGAGCTACTCTGCGACAAATGAGTTCCTTAATGAGGCAAGTGCTGGGTGGGCACGGAGAAGATACCTT
GGAGTCAGACGATGACATTCAACGATTACTAAAAGACTCTTTGCGAAAGACAAGGTGGGTGGATCAAGAG
GTGCGCCATGCAGCTAGAACCATGAATGGAGATTACAGCCCCGACAAGAAAGTATCCCACAAGGCAGGAT
GTTCAGAATGGGTCTGCTCTGCTCAACAGATTGCCGTCTCCACCTCAGCCAACCCGGCCCCTGTCTCAGA
GCTTGACATTAGGGCCCTCTCTAAGAGGTTTCAAAACCCCTTGATCTCGGGCCTGAGAGTGGTTCAGTGG
GCAACCGGTGCCCATTATAAGCTTAAGCCTATTCTAGATGATCTAAATGTTTTCCCATCTCTCTGTCTTG
TAATTGGAGACGGGTCAGGGGGAATATCAAGGGCAGTTCTCAACATGTTTCCAGATTCTAAGCTTGTGTT
CAACAGCCTATTGGAGGTGAATGATCTGATGGCTTCCGGAACACATCCACTGCCTCCTTCAGCAATCATG
AGTGGAGGAGATGACATCATCTCCAGAGTGATAGACTTTGACTCAATATGGGAGAAACCGTCCGACCTGA
GGAACTCGGCCACCTGGAGATACTTCCAGTCGGTTCAAAAACAGGTCAACATGTCGTATGACCTCATTAT
TTGTGATGCAGAAGTTACTGATATTGCATCTATCAACCGGATAACTCTGTTGATGTCTGATTTCGCATTG
TCTATAGATGGACCACTTTATCTGGTCTTCAAAACTTACGGGACTATGCTAGTAAACCCGGACTATAAAG
CTATTCAACATCTGTCAAGAGCGTTCCCTTCGGTCACAGGGTTTGTAACCCAAGTAACTTCATCCTTTTC
TTCTGAGCTATACCTCCGGTTCTCTAAACGAGGAAAGTTTTTCAGGGACGCCGAGTACTTGACCTCTTCC
ACCCTTCGAGAGATGAGCCTTGTGTTGTTCAATTGCAGCAGCCCCAAAAGTGAGATGCAGAGAGCTCGTT
CCTTAAACTATCAAGACCTGGTAAGGGGATTTCCTGAAGAGATCATATCAAATCCTTACAACGAAATGAT
CATAACTCTGATTGACAATGATGTAGAGTCCTTCCTAGTCCACAAGATGGTGGATGATCTTGAGCTACAG
AGGGGAACTCTGTCTAAAGTGGCTATCATTATATCCATCATGATCGTTTTTTCCAATAGAGTCTTCAACA
TTTCCAAACCTTTGACTGACCCCTTGTTCTACCCCCCATCTGATCCTAAAATCCTGAGGCACTTCAACAT
ATGTTGCAGTACTATGATGTATCTATCTACCGCTTTAGGCGACGTCCCTAACTTCGCAAGACTTCATGAC
CTGTATAACAGACCTATAACTTGTTACTTCAGAAAACAAGTTATTCGAGGGAATATTTATCTATCTTGGA
GTTGGTCCGATGATACCCCAGTGTTCAAGAGAGTAGCCTGTAATTCTAGCTTGAGTCTGTCATCTCACTG
GATCAGGTTGATCTACAAGATAGTGAAGACTACCAGACTCATTGGCAGCATAAAAGACCTATCAGGAGAG
GTAGAACGACATCTTCATGGGTATAACAGATGGATCACCCTCGAGGATATCCGATCTAGATCATCCCTAC
TAGACTACAGTTGCCTGTGAACCGGATACTCCTGGAAGCCTGCCCATGCTAAGACTCTTGTGTGATGTAT
CTTGAAAAAAACAAGATCCTAAATCTGAACCTTTGGTTGTTTGATTGTTTTTCTCATTTTTGTTGTTTAT
TTGTTAAGCGTGGGTCGGCATGGCATCTCCACCTCCTCGCGGTCCGACCTGGGCATCCGAAGGAGGACGC
ACGTCCACTCGGATGGCTAAGGGAGAGCCAAATCAACCTCTGGATTACAAAATTTGTGAAAGATTGACTG
GTATTCTTAACTATGTTGCTCCTTTTACGCTATGTGGATACGCTGCTTTAATGCCTTTGTATCATGCTAT
TGCTTCCCGTATGGCTTTCATTTTCTCCTCCTTGTATAAATCCTGGTTAGTTCTTGCCACGGCGGAACTC
ATCGCCGCCTGCCTTGCCCGCTGCTGGACAGGGGCTCGGCTGTTGGGCACTGACAATTCCGTGGCTAGCA
TAACCCCTTGGGGCCTCTAAACGGGTCTTGAGGGGTTTTTTGAATTCTGTGGAATGTGTGTCAGTTAGGG
TGTGGAAAGTCCCCAGGCTCCCCAGCAGGCAGAAGTATGCAAAGCATGCATCTCAATTAGTCAGCAACCA
GGTGTGGAAAGTCCCCAGGCTCCCCAGCAGGCAGAAGTATGCAAAGCATGCATCTCAATTAGTCAGCAAC
CATAGTCCCGCCCCTAACTCCGCCCATCCCGCCCCTAACTCCGCCCAGTTCCGCCCATTCTCCGCCCCAT
GGCTGACTAATTTTTTTTATTTATGCAGAGGCCGAGGCCGCCTCTGCCTCTGAGCTATTCCAGAAGTAGT
GAGGAGGCTTTTTTGGAGGCCTAGGCT
Features (pLannotate 1.2.2; 26 found; start..end, strand, type, name):
     43..164     +  polyA_signal   SV40 poly(A) signal: SV40 polyadenylation signal
    235..257     -  protein_bind   lac operator (fragment): The lac repressor binds to the lac operator to inhibit transcription in E. coli. This inhibition can be relieved by adding lactose or isopropyl-β-D-thiogalactopyranoside (IPTG). lac repressor encoded by lacI
    261..291     -  promoter       lac promoter: promoter for the E. coli lac operon
    306..327     -  protein_bind   CAP binding site: CAP binding activates transcription in the presence of cAMP. E. coli catabolite activator protein
    340..432     -  CDS            lacI (fragment): lac repressor; lacI; The lac repressor binds to the lac operator to inhibit transcription in E. coli. This inhibition can be relieved by adding lactose or isopropyl-β-D-thiogalactopyranoside (IPTG).
    615..1203    -  rep_origin     ori: high-copy-number ColE1/pMB1/pBR322/pUC origin of replication
   1374..2234    -  CDS            AmpR: β-lactamase; bla; confers resistance to ampicillin, carbenicillin, and related antibiotics
   2235..2339    -  promoter       AmpR promoter: bla
   2398..2450    -  misc_feature   bom (fragment): basis of mobility region from pBR322
   2605..2984    +  enhancer       CMV enhancer: human cytomegalovirus immediate early enhancer
   2985..3188    +  promoter       CMV promoter: human cytomegalovirus (CMV) immediate early promoter
   3184..3217    +  LTR            5' LTR (truncated) (fragment): truncated 5' long terminal repeat (LTR) from HIV-1
   3233..3251    +  promoter       T7 promoter: promoter for bacteriophage T7 RNA polymerase
   3282..3307    +  misc_RNA       sTRSV HHRz (fragment): hammerhead ribozyme from the tobacco ringspot virus satellite RNA (Khvorova et al., 2003)
   3393..4742    +  CDS            N: NCAP_RABVH - Experimental evidence at protein level: Swiss-Prot protein existence level 1. Encapsidates the genome in a ratio of one protein N per nine ribonucleotides, protecting it from nucleases. If expressed without protein P it binds non-specifically RNA and therefore can bind it's own mRNA. Interaction with protein P abolishes any non-specific RNA binding, and prevents phosphorylation. The soluble N-P complex encapsidates specifically the genomic RNA, with protein N protecting the genome like a pearl necklace. The encapsidated genomic RNA is termed the nucleocapsid (NC) and serves as tem
   4836..5726    +  CDS            P: PHOSP_RABVC - Experimental evidence at protein level: Swiss-Prot protein existence level 1. Non catalytic polymerase cofactor and regulatory protein that plays a role in viral transcription and replication. Stabilizes the RNA polymerase L to the N-RNA template and binds the soluble protein N, preventing it from encapsidating non-genomic RNA. Also inhibits host IFN-alpha and IFN-beta signaling by binding and retaining phosphorylated STAT1 in the cytoplasm or by inhibiting the DNA binding of STAT1 in the nucleus. Might be involved, through interaction with host dynein, in intracellular microtubu
   5818..6423    +  CDS            M: MATRX_RABVH - Experimental evidence at protein level: Swiss-Prot protein existence level 1. Plays a major role in assembly, budding and uncoating of virion after membrane fusion. Completely covers the ribonucleoprotein coil and keep it in condensed bullet-shaped form. Inhibits viral transcription and stimulates replication. Plays a major role in early induction of TRAIL-mediated apoptosis in infected neurons. From Rabies virus (strain HEP-Flury) (RABV).
   6647..6997    +  CDS            CAPSD_BPMS2 (fragment): Experimental evidence at protein level: Swiss-Prot protein existence level 1. Acts as a translational repressor of viral replicase synthesis late in infection. This latter function is the result of capsid protein interaction with an RNA hairpin which contains the replicase ribosome-binding site. From Escherichia phage MS2 (Bacteriophage MS2).
   7013..7708    +  CDS            mScarlet: mScarlet is a basic (constitutively fluorescent) red fluorescent protein published in 2016, derived from synthetic construct. It has moderate acid sensitivity.
   7700..7972    +  CDS            SYNE3 (fragment): SYNE3_HUMAN - Also known as C14orf139 From Homo sapiens (Human).
   8057..14437   +  CDS            L: L_RABVH - Experimental evidence at protein level: Swiss-Prot protein existence level 1. RNA-directed RNA polymerase that catalyzes the replication of viral genomic RNA. The template is composed of the viral RNA tightly encapsidated by the nucleoprotein (N). The replicase mode is dependent on intracellular N protein concentration. In this mode, the polymerase replicates the whole viral genome without recognizing transcriptional signals, and the replicated genome is not caped or polyadenylated. From Rabies virus (strain HEP-Flury) (RABV).
  14569..14661   +  ncRNA          HDV ribozyme: Accession: RF00094 - Hepatitis delta virus ribozyme
  14661..14818   +  misc_feature   WPRE (fragment): woodchuck hepatitis virus posttranscriptional regulatory element
  14824..14904   +  misc_feature   WPRE (fragment): woodchuck hepatitis virus posttranscriptional regulatory element
  14905..14952   +  terminator     T7 terminator: transcription terminator for bacteriophage T7 RNA polymerase
  14966..8       +  promoter       SV40 promoter (across the origin): SV40 enhancer and early promoter
