[The description below was written by a language model from this plasmid's Addgene catalogue record and pLannotate feature annotations shown in this document.]
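Description:
CVS-N2c-RVdG-MCP:oScarlet-KASH_NoMBS is a 15.3 kb genome plasmid encoding a glycoprotein-deleted (deltaG) rabies virus of the CVS-N2c strain, used to rescue recombinant neurotropic virus in mammalian producer cells. It is maintained in E. coli through a high-copy ColE1/pUC-type origin and ampicillin resistance, although the depositors note that its size can make it behave like a low-copy plasmid. The backbone's f1 origin was removed, and an SV40 origin/early promoter region was added to support plasmid replication in HEK293T cells.

The viral cDNA carries the N, P, M and L genes in their native order, with the G locus between M and L replaced by a synthetic 1.3 kb insert. This insert fuses the MS2 bacteriophage coat protein (MCP) at the N terminus to the red fluorescent protein oScarlet (annotated as mScarlet) and a C-terminal KASH domain, annotated as a SYNE3 fragment, which anchors the fusion at the nuclear envelope. Genome transcription can start from either a Pol II promoter or a T7 promoter modified at its 3' end for improved transcription. The record calls the Pol II promoter CAG, while the feature table annotates a CMV enhancer and promoter. A hammerhead ribozyme upstream and an HDV ribozyme with the "supercut" modification downstream trim the transcript to exact genome ends. After the HDV ribozyme come a minimal WPRE and an SV40 poly(A) signal, intended to promote nuclear export of the Pol II-derived genome, along with a T7 terminator.

As "NoMBS" suggests, this version appears to lack MS2 binding sites. It produces a negative control virus for benchmarking whether MS2 tagging improves the capture of rabies barcodes in single-nucleus RNA sequencing.
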