Addgene plasmid #231014: CVS-N2c-RVdG-MCP:oScarlet-KASH_NoMBS
Purpose: CVS N2c RVdG genome plasmid, utilized to generate negative control virus to benchmark the utility of MS2 tagging for capture of barcodes using snRNA-seq.
Depositing lab: Tomasz Nowakowski. Depositing organization: University of California, San Francisco (UCSF). Publication: High-Complexity Barcoded Rabies Virus for Scalable Circuit Mapping Using Single-Cell and Single-Nucleus Sequencing. Shin D, Urbanek ME, Larson HH, Moussa AJ, Lee KY, Baker DL, Standen-Bloom E, Ramachandran S, Bogdanoff D, Cadwell CR, Nowakowski TJ. bioRxiv [Preprint]. 2024 Dec 11:2024.10.01.616167. doi: 10.1101/2024.10.01.616167. PubMed 39713304.
Backbone
  Vector backbone: Rabies CVS N2c(deltaG)
  Backbone manufacturer: Matthias J. Schnell, Thomas Jefferson University
  Backbone size w/o insert (bp): 13959
  Total vector size (bp): 15287
  Modifications to backbone: T7 promoter includes the ATAAT sequence at the 3' end for improved transcription (Conrad et al., 2020). HDVrz includes supercut "AGGCA" at the 3' end for improved cleavage efficiency (Ghanem et al., 2012). HDVrz is followed by a minimal WPRE element and SV40 polyA signal to promote nuclear export of CAG-driven genome during virus production. SV40 mammalian origin of replication was incorporated to promote plasmid replication in HEK293T. f1 phage-derived origin of replication was removed.
  Vector type: Neurotropic virus
Growth in bacteria
  Bacterial resistance: Ampicillin, 100 μg/mL
  Growth temperature: 30°C
  Growth strain: DH5alpha
  Growth instructions: Due to the size, this plasmid can behave like a low copy number plasmid in DH5A. If you experience difficulty, depositors had very good experience with Stellar cells from Takara, growing at 30 °C for 24 h.
  Copy number: High Copy
Gene/Insert
  Gene/Insert name: MCP-oScarlet-KASH
  Species: Synthetic
  Insert size (bp): 1328
  Tag / fusion protein: MCP (N terminal on insert); KASH (C terminal on insert)
  Cloning method: Gibson Cloning
  Sequencing primers: 5′ aacatccctcaaaagacc; 3′ cttgatatgggtctctgg
Terms and licenses: Academic/Nonprofit Terms; Industry Terms: Not Available to Industry
Depositor comments: Please visit https://doi.org/10.1101/2024.10.01.616167 for bioRxiv preprint.
How to cite: CVS-N2c-RVdG-MCP:oScarlet-KASH_NoMBS was a gift from Tomasz Nowakowski (Addgene plasmid # 231014 ; http://n2t.net/addgene:231014 ; RRID:Addgene_231014)
